>Addgene plasmid #46168 | Peft-3::cas9-SV40_NLS::tbb-2 3'UTR | depositor full sequence | sequence record 65793 | Peft-3::cas9-SV40_NLS::tbb-2 3'UTR sequence 7799 bps
TCGCGCGTTTCGGTGATGACGGTGAAAACCTCTGACACATGCAGCTCCCGGAGACGGTCACAGCTTGTCT
GTAAGCGGATGCCGGGAGCAGACAAGCCCGTCAGGGCGCGTCAGCGGGTGTTGGCGGGTGTCGGGGCTGG
CTTAACTATGCGGCATCAGAGCAGATTGTACTGAGAGTGCACCATATGCGGTGTGAAATACCGCACAGAT
GCGTAAGGAGAAAATACCGCATCAGGCGCCATTCGCCATTCAGGCTGCGCAACTGTTGGGAAGGGCGATC
GGTGCGGGCCTCTTCGCTATTACGCCAGCTGGCGAAAGGGGGATGTGCTGCAAGGCGATTAAGTTGGGTA
ACGCCAGGGTTTTCCCAGTCACGACGTTGTAAAACGACGGCCAGTGAATTCGCACCTTTGGTCTTTTATT
GTCAACTTCCATTGGTTCTTCCATTGTTTCTGTTAAATTAATGAATTTTTCATAAAATAAAGACATTATA
CAATATAAAAATGAAGAATTTATTGAAAATAAACTGCCAGAGAGAAAAAGTATGCAACACTCCCGCCGAG
AGTGTTTGAAATGGTGTACGGTACATTTTCGTGCTAGGAGTTAGATGTGCAGGCAGCAACGAGAGGGGGA
GAGATTTTTTTGGGCCTTGTGAAATTAACGTGAGTTTTCTGGTCATCTGACTAATCATGTTGGTTTTTTG
TTGGTTTATTTTGTTTTTATCTTTGTTTTTATCCAGATTAGGAAATTTAAATTTTATGAATTTATAATGA
GGTCAAACATTCAGTCCCAGCGTTTTTCCTGTTCTCACTGTTTAGTCGAATTTTTATTTTAGGCTTTCAA
CAAATGTTCTAACTGTCTTATTTGTGACCTCACTTTTTATATTTTTTTAATTTTTAAAAATATTAGAAGT
TTCTAGGATAATTTTTTCGACTTTTATTCTCTCTACCGTCCGCACTCTTCTTACTTTTAAATTAAATTGT
TTTTTTTTCAGTTGGGAAACACTTTGCTCACAAGTTTGTACAAAAAAGCAGGCTTAATGGACAAGAAGTA
CTCCATCGGACTCGACATCGGAACCAACTCCGTCGGATGGGCCGTCATCACCGACGAGTACAAGGTCCCA
TCCAAGAAGTTCAAGGTCCTCGGAAACACCGACCGTCACTCCATCAAGAAGAACCTCATCGGAGCCCTCC
TCTTCGACTCCGGAGAGACCGCCGAGGCCACCCGTCTCAAGCGTACCGCCCGTCGTCGTTACACCCGTCG
TAAGAACCGTATCTGCTACCTCCAGGAGATCTTCTCCAACGAGATGGCCAAGGTCGACGACTCCTTCTTC
CACCGTCTCGAGGAGTCCTTCCTCGTCGAGGAGGACAAGAAGCACGAGCGTCACCCAATCTTCGGAAACA
TCGTCGACGAGGTCGCCTACCACGAGAAGTACCCAACCATCTACCACCTCCGTAAGAAGCTCGTCGACTC
CACCGACAAGGCCGACCTCCGTCTCATCTACCTCGCCCTCGCCCACATGATCAAGTTCCGTGGACACTTC
CTCATCGAGGGAGACCTCAACCCAGACAACTCCGACGTCGACAAGCTCTTCATCCAGCTCGTCCAGACCT
ACAACCAGCTCTTCGAGGAGAACCCAATCAACGCCTCCGGAGTCGACGCCAAGGCCATCCTCTCCGCCCG
TCTCTCCAAGTCCCGTCGTCTCGAGAACCTCATCGCCCAGCTCCCAGGAGAGAAGAAGAACGGACTCTTC
GGAAACCTCATCGCCCTCTCCCTCGGACTCACCCCAAACTTCAAGTCCAACTTCGACCTCGCCGAGGACG
CCAAGCTCCAGCTCTCCAAGGACACCTACGACGACGACCTCGACAACCTCCTCGCCCAGATCGGAGACCA
GTACGCCGACCTCTTCCTCGCCGCCAAGAACCTCTCCGACGCCATCCTCCTCTCCGACATCCTCCGTGTC
AACACCGAGATCACCAAGGCCCCACTCTCCGCCTCCATGATCAAGCGTTACGACGAGCACCACCAGGACC
TCACCCTCCTCAAGGCCCTCGTCCGTCAGCAGCTCCCAGAGAAGTACAAGGAGATCTTCTTCGACCAGTC
CAAGAACGGATACGCCGGATACATCGACGGAGGAGCCTCCCAGGAGGAGTTCTACAAGTTCATCAAGCCA
ATCCTCGAGAAGATGGACGGAACCGAGGAGCTCCTCGTCAAGCTCAACCGTGAGGACCTCCTCCGTAAGC
AGCGTACCTTCGACAACGGATCCATCCCACACCAGATCCACCTCGGAGAGCTCCACGCCATCCTCCGTCG
TCAGGAGGACTTCTACCCATTCCTCAAGGACAACCGTGAGAAGATCGAGAAGATCCTCACCTTCCGTATC
CCATACTACGTCGGACCACTCGCCCGTGGAAACTCCCGTTTCGCCTGGATGACCCGTAAGTCCGAGGAGA
CCATCACCCCATGGAACTTCGAGGAGGTCGTCGACAAGGGAGCCTCCGCCCAGTCCTTCATCGAGCGTAT
GACCAACTTCGACAAGAACCTCCCAAACGAGAAGGTCCTCCCAAAGCACTCCCTCCTCTACGAGTACTTC
ACCGTCTACAACGAGCTCACCAAGGTCAAGTACGTCACCGAGGGAATGCGTAAGCCAGCCTTCCTCTCCG
GAGAGCAGAAGAAGGCCATCGTCGACCTCCTCTTCAAGACCAACCGTAAGGTCACCGTCAAGCAGCTCAA
GGAGGACTACTTCAAGAAGATCGAGTGCTTCGACTCCGTCGAGATCTCCGGAGTCGAGGACCGTTTCAAC
GCCTCCCTCGGAACCTACCACGACCTCCTCAAGATCATCAAGGACAAGGACTTCCTCGACAACGAGGAGA
ACGAGGACATCCTCGAGGACATCGTCCTCACCCTCACCCTCTTCGAGGACCGTGAGATGATCGAGGAGCG
TCTCAAGACCTACGCCCACCTCTTCGACGACAAGGTCATGAAGCAGCTCAAGCGTCGTCGTTACACCGGA
TGGGGACGTCTCTCCCGTAAGCTCATCAACGGAATCCGTGACAAGCAGTCCGGAAAGACCATCCTCGACT
TCCTCAAGTCCGACGGATTCGCCAACCGTAACGTAAGTTTAAACATGATTTTACTAACTAACTAATCTGA
TTTAAATTTTCAGTTCATGCAGCTCATCCACGACGACTCCCTCACCTTCAAGGAGGACATCCAGAAGGCC
CAGGTCTCCGGACAGGGAGACTCCCTCCACGAGCACATCGCCAACCTCGCCGGATCCCCAGCCATCAAGA
AGGGAATCCTCCAGACCGTCAAGGTCGTCGACGAGCTCGTCAAGGTCATGGGACGTCACAAGCCAGAGAA
CATCGTCATCGAGATGGCCCGTGAGAACCAGACCACCCAGAAGGGACAGAAGAACTCCCGTGAGCGTATG
AAGCGTATCGAGGAGGGAATCAAGGAGCTCGGATCCCAGATCCTCAAGGAGCACCCAGTCGAGAACACCC
AGCTCCAGAACGAGAAGCTCTACCTCTACTACCTCCAGAACGGACGTGACATGTACGTCGACCAGGAGCT
CGACATCAACCGTCTCTCCGACTACGACGTCGACCACATCGTCCCACAGTCCTTCCTCAAGGACGACTCC
ATCGACAACAAGGTCCTCACCCGTTCCGACAAGAACCGTGGAAAGTCCGACAACGTCCCATCCGAGGAGG
TCGTCAAGAAGATGAAGAACTACTGGCGTCAGCTCCTCAACGCCAAGCTCATCACCCAGCGTAAGTTCGA
CAACCTCACCAAGGCCGAGCGTGGAGGACTCTCCGAGCTCGACAAGGCCGGATTCATCAAGCGTCAGCTC
GTCGAGACCCGTCAGATCACCAAGCACGTCGCCCAGATCCTCGACTCCCGTATGAACACCAAGTACGACG
AGAACGACAAGCTCATCCGTGAGGTCAAGGTCATCACCCTCAAGTCCAAGCTCGTCTCCGACTTCCGTAA
GGACTTCCAGTTCTACAAGGTCCGTGAGATCAACAACTACCACCACGCCCACGACGCCTACCTCAACGCC
GTCGTCGGAACCGCCCTCATCAAGAAGTACCCAAAGCTCGAGTCCGAGTTCGTCTACGGAGACTACAAGG
TCTACGACGTCCGTAAGATGATCGCCAAGTCCGAGCAGGAGATCGGAAAGGCCACCGCCAAGTACTTCTT
CTACTCCAACATCATGAACTTCTTCAAGACCGAGATCACCCTCGCCAACGGAGAGATCCGTAAGCGTCCA
CTCATCGAGACCAACGGAGAGACCGGAGAGATCGTCTGGGACAAGGGACGTGACTTCGCCACCGTCCGTA
AGGTCCTCTCCATGCCACAGGTCAACATCGTCAAGAAGACCGAGGTCCAGACCGGAGGATTCTCCAAGGA
GTCCATCCTCCCAAAGCGTAACTCCGACAAGCTCATCGCCCGTAAGAAGGACTGGGACCCAAAGAAGTAC
GGAGGATTCGACTCCCCAACCGTCGCCTACTCCGTCCTCGTCGTCGCCAAGGTCGAGAAGGGAAAGTCCA
AGAAGCTCAAGTCCGTCAAGGAGCTCCTCGGAATCACCATCATGGAGCGTTCCTCCTTCGAGAAGAACCC
AATCGACTTCCTCGAGGCCAAGGGATACAAGGAGGTCAAGAAGGACCTCATCATCAAGCTCCCAAAGTAC
TCCCTCTTCGAGCTCGAGAACGGACGTAAGCGTATGCTCGCCTCCGCCGGAGAGCTCCAGAAGGGAAACG
AGCTCGCCCTCCCATCCAAGTACGTCAACTTCCTCTACCTCGCCTCCCACTACGAGAAGCTCAAGGGATC
CCCAGAGGACAACGAGCAGAAGCAGCTCTTCGTCGAGCAGCACAAGCACTACCTCGACGAGATCATCGAG
CAGATCTCCGAGTTCTCCAAGCGTGTCATCCTCGCCGACGCCAACCTCGACAAGGTCCTCTCCGCCTACA
ACAAGCACCGTGACAAGCCAATCCGTGAGCAGGCCGAGAACATCATCCACCTCTTCACCCTCACCAACCT
CGGAGCCCCAGCCGCCTTCAAGTACTTCGACACCACCATCGACCGTAAGCGTTACACCTCCACCAAGGAG
GTCCTCGACGCCACCCTCATCCACCAGTCCATCACCGGACTCTACGAGACCCGTATCGACCTCTCCCAGC
TCGGAGGAGACTCCCGTGCCGACCCAAAGAAGAAGCGTAAGGTCTGAGATAAATGCAAAATCCTTTCAAG
CATTCCCTTCTTCTCTATCACTCTTCTTTCTTTTTGTCAAAAAATTCTCTCGCTAATTTATTTGCTTTTT
TAATGTTATTATTTTATGACTTTTTATAGTCACTGAAAAGTTTGCATCTGAGTGAAGTGAATGCTATCAA
AATGTGATTCTGTCTGATGTACTTTCACAATCTCTCTTCAATTCCATTTTGAAGTGCTTTAAACCCGAAA
GGTTGAGAAAAATGCGAGCGCTCAAATATTTGTATTGTGTTCGTTGAGTGACCCAACAAAAAGAGGAAAC
TTTATTGTGCCGCCAAGAAAAAAGTCTCAAAGCTTGGCGTAATCATGGTCATAGCTGTTTCCTGTGTGAA
ATTGTTATCCGCTCACAATTCCACACAACATACGAGCCGGAAGCATAAAGTGTAAAGCCTGGGGTGCCTA
ATGAGTGAGCTAACTCACATTAATTGCGTTGCGCTCACTGCCCGCTTTCCAGTCGGGAAACCTGTCGTGC
CAGCTGCATTAATGAATCGGCCAACGCGCGGGGAGAGGCGGTTTGCGTATTGGGCGCTCTTCCGCTTCCT
CGCTCACTGACTCGCTGCGCTCGGTCGTTCGGCTGCGGCGAGCGGTATCAGCTCACTCAAAGGCGGTAAT
ACGGTTATCCACAGAATCAGGGGATAACGCAGGAAAGAACATGTGAGCAAAAGGCCAGCAAAAGGCCAGG
AACCGTAAAAAGGCCGCGTTGCTGGCGTTTTTCCATAGGCTCCGCCCCCCTGACGAGCATCACAAAAATC
GACGCTCAAGTCAGAGGTGGCGAAACCCGACAGGACTATAAAGATACCAGGCGTTTCCCCCTGGAAGCTC
CCTCGTGCGCTCTCCTGTTCCGACCCTGCCGCTTACCGGATACCTGTCCGCCTTTCTCCCTTCGGGAAGC
GTGGCGCTTTCTCATAGCTCACGCTGTAGGTATCTCAGTTCGGTGTAGGTCGTTCGCTCCAAGCTGGGCT
GTGTGCACGAACCCCCCGTTCAGCCCGACCGCTGCGCCTTATCCGGTAACTATCGTCTTGAGTCCAACCC
GGTAAGACACGACTTATCGCCACTGGCAGCAGCCACTGGTAACAGGATTAGCAGAGCGAGGTATGTAGGC
GGTGCTACAGAGTTCTTGAAGTGGTGGCCTAACTACGGCTACACTAGAAGAACAGTATTTGGTATCTGCG
CTCTGCTGAAGCCAGTTACCTTCGGAAAAAGAGTTGGTAGCTCTTGATCCGGCAAACAAACCACCGCTGG
TAGCGGTGGTTTTTTTGTTTGCAAGCAGCAGATTACGCGCAGAAAAAAAGGATCTCAAGAAGATCCTTTG
ATCTTTTCTACGGGGTCTGACGCTCAGTGGAACGAAAACTCACGTTAAGGGATTTTGGTCATGAGATTAT
CAAAAAGGATCTTCACCTAGATCCTTTTAAATTAAAAATGAAGTTTTAAATCAATCTAAAGTATATATGA
GTAAACTTGGTCTGACAGTTACCAATGCTTAATCAGTGAGGCACCTATCTCAGCGATCTGTCTATTTCGT
TCATCCATAGTTGCCTGACTCCCCGTCGTGTAGATAACTACGATACGGGAGGGCTTACCATCTGGCCCCA
GTGCTGCAATGATACCGCGAGACCCACGCTCACCGGCTCCAGATTTATCAGCAATAAACCAGCCAGCCGG
AAGGGCCGAGCGCAGAAGTGGTCCTGCAACTTTATCCGCCTCCATCCAGTCTATTAATTGTTGCCGGGAA
GCTAGAGTAAGTAGTTCGCCAGTTAATAGTTTGCGCAACGTTGTTGCCATTGCTACAGGCATCGTGGTGT
CACGCTCGTCGTTTGGTATGGCTTCATTCAGCTCCGGTTCCCAACGATCAAGGCGAGTTACATGATCCCC
CATGTTGTGCAAAAAAGCGGTTAGCTCCTTCGGTCCTCCGATCGTTGTCAGAAGTAAGTTGGCCGCAGTG
TTATCACTCATGGTTATGGCAGCACTGCATAATTCTCTTACTGTCATGCCATCCGTAAGATGCTTTTCTG
TGACTGGTGAGTACTCAACCAAGTCATTCTGAGAATAGTGTATGCGGCGACCGAGTTGCTCTTGCCCGGC
GTCAATACGGGATAATACCGCGCCACATAGCAGAACTTTAAAAGTGCTCATCATTGGAAAACGTTCTTCG
GGGCGAAAACTCTCAAGGATCTTACCGCTGTTGAGATCCAGTTCGATGTAACCCACTCGTGCACCCAACT
GATCTTCAGCATCTTTTACTTTCACCAGCGTTTCTGGGTGAGCAAAAACAGGAAGGCAAAATGCCGCAAA
AAAGGGAATAAGGGCGACACGGAAATGTTGAATACTCATACTCTTCCTTTTTCAATATTATTGAAGCATT
TATCAGGGTTATTGTCTCATGAGCGGATACATATTTGAATGTATTTAGAAAAATAAACAAATAGGGGTTC
CGCGCACATTTCCCCGAAAAGTGCCACCTGACGTCTAAGAAACCATTATTATCATGACATTAACCTATAA
AAATAGGCGTATCACGAGGCCCTTTCGTC
Features (pLannotate 1.2.2; 14 found; start..end, strand, type, name):
    137..236     +  misc_feature   bom (fragment): basis of mobility region from pBR322
    242..399     -  CDS            lacZα (fragment): LacZα fragment of β-galactosidase; lacZ fragment
    402..1001    +  promoter       eft-3 promoter: eft-3; promoter for the C. elegans elongation factor 1α gene (Mitrovich and Anderson, 2000)
   1010..1034    +  protein_bind   attB1: mutant version of attB; recombination site for the Gateway® BP reaction BP Clonase™
   1037..5191    +  CDS            Cas9: S. pyogenes Cas9, codon optimized for C. elegans with a synthetic intron
   5233..5556    +  terminator     tbb-2 terminator: tbb-2; transcription terminator for the C. elegans tubulin beta-2 gene
   5602..5618    -  protein_bind   lac operator: The lac repressor binds to the lac operator to inhibit transcription in E. coli. This inhibition can be relieved by adding lactose or isopropyl-β-D-thiogalactopyranoside (IPTG). lac repressor encoded by lacI
   5626..5656    -  promoter       lac promoter: promoter for the E. coli lac operon
   5671..5692    -  protein_bind   CAP binding site: CAP binding activates transcription in the presence of cAMP. E. coli catabolite activator protein
   5705..5797    -  CDS            lacI (fragment): lac repressor; lacI; The lac repressor binds to the lac operator to inhibit transcription in E. coli. This inhibition can be relieved by adding lactose or isopropyl-β-D-thiogalactopyranoside (IPTG).
   5980..6568    -  rep_origin     ori: high-copy-number ColE1/pMB1/pBR322/pUC origin of replication
   6739..7599    -  CDS            AmpR: β-lactamase; bla; confers resistance to ampicillin, carbenicillin, and related antibiotics
   7600..7704    -  promoter       AmpR promoter: bla
   7799..35      +  CDS            rop (fragment) (across the origin): Rop protein, which maintains plasmids at low copy number; rop
