[The description below was written by a language model from this plasmid's Addgene catalogue record, the feature table of its GenBank file and pLannotate feature annotations shown in this document.]
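Description:
Peft-3::cas9-SV40_NLS::tbb-2 3'UTR is a 7.8 kb Cas9 expression plasmid for CRISPR genome editing in the nematode Caenorhabditis elegans, built on the pUC57 cloning backbone. It is maintained in E. coli through a high-copy ColE1/pUC-type origin and selected with ampicillin via the β-lactamase gene and its native promoter. The remaining backbone annotations (lacZα fragment, lac promoter and operator, CAP site, and short lacI, rop and bom fragments) are remnants of the cloning vector and play no role in the worm expression cassette.

The roughly 5.2 kb insert, placed between retained EcoRI and HindIII sites, is a single transcription unit. A 600 bp promoter from the C. elegans translation elongation factor 1α gene eft-3 (now officially eef-1A.1) drives a Streptococcus pyogenes Cas9 coding sequence that has been codon optimized for the worm. The coding sequence is interrupted by a short synthetic intron, a feature commonly added to improve transgene expression in C. elegans. An SV40 nuclear localization signal is fused at the C-terminal end, immediately after the annotated Cas9 coding region, to direct the nuclease to the nucleus. The tbb-2 (β-tubulin) 3'UTR/terminator follows and provides transcript 3' end processing. A Gateway attB1 site lies between the promoter and the start of Cas9, apparently a remnant of construction.

The plasmid encodes no guide RNA, so this must be supplied from a separate source to target cleavage. The associated publication describes heritable genome editing in C. elegans. The GenBank record held alongside the full sequence covers only 913 bp and carries no feature annotations, so this description relies on the full-length feature table.
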