Addgene plasmid #46168: Peft-3::cas9-SV40_NLS::tbb-2 3'UTR
Purpose: Codon optimized Cas9_SV40 NLS with intron
Depositing lab: John Calarco. Depositing organization: Harvard University. Publication: Heritable genome editing in C. elegans via a CRISPR-Cas9 system. Friedland AE, Tzur YB, Esvelt KM, Colaiacovo MP, Church GM, Calarco JA. Nat Methods. 2013 Jun 30. doi: 10.1038/nmeth.2532. PubMed 23817069.
Backbone
  Vector backbone: pUC57
  Backbone size w/o insert (bp): 2641
  Total vector size (bp): 7799
  Vector type: CRISPR
Growth in bacteria
  Bacterial resistance: Ampicillin, 100 μg/mL
  Growth temperature: 37°C
  Growth strain: DH5alpha
  Copy number: High Copy
Gene/Insert
  Gene/Insert name: codon optimized Cas9_SV40 NLS with intron
  Species: Synthetic; S. pyogenes
  Insert size (bp): 5158
  Mutation: intron inserted at position 3113-3163, and SV40 NLS inserted from position 5192-5227
  Promoter: eef-1A.1 (eft-3)
  Cloning method: Restriction Enzyme; 5′ cloning site EcoRI (not destroyed); 3′ cloning site HindIII (not destroyed)
  Sequencing primers: 5′ M13 (-40) forward; 3′ M13 (-48) reverse
Terms and licenses: Academic/Nonprofit Terms; Industry Terms: Not Available to Industry
Depositor comments: Please note: eft-3 has officially been changed to eef-1A.1 Please see the eef-1A.1 WormBase entry for details: http://www.wormbase.org/species/c_elegans/gene/WBGene00001168#05-9g-3
How to cite: Peft-3::cas9-SV40_NLS::tbb-2 3'UTR was a gift from John Calarco (Addgene plasmid # 46168 ; http://n2t.net/addgene:46168 ; RRID:Addgene_46168)
