LOCUS       Exported 913 bp ds-DNA linear SYN 18-MAY-2021
DEFINITION  synthetic linear DNA
ACCESSION   .
VERSION     .
KEYWORDS    Peft-3::cas9-SV40_NLS::tbb-2 3'UTR
SOURCE      synthetic DNA construct
  ORGANISM  synthetic DNA construct
REFERENCE   1 (bases 1 to 913)
  AUTHORS   Friedland AE, Tzur YB, Esvelt KM, Colaiacovo MP, Church GM, Calarco
            JA
  TITLE     Heritable genome editing in C. elegans via a CRISPR-Cas9 system.
  JOURNAL   Nat Methods. 2013 Jun 30. doi: 10.1038/nmeth.2532.
  PUBMED    23817069
REFERENCE   2 (bases 1 to 913)
  AUTHORS   .
  TITLE     Direct Submission
  JOURNAL   Exported May 18, 2021 from SnapGene Server 1.1.58
            http://www.snapgene.com
FEATURES             Location/Qualifiers
     source          1..913
                     /organism="synthetic DNA construct"
                     /mol_type="other DNA"
ORIGIN
        1 tcgatgacga tgttctctgg cttgtgacgt cccatgacct tgacgagctc gtcgacgacc
       61 ttgacggtct ggaggattcc cttcttgatg gctggggatc cggcgaggtt ggcgatgtgc
      121 tcgtggaggg agtctccctg tccggagacc tgggccttct ggatgtcctc cttgaaggtg
      181 agggagtcgt cgtggatgag ctgcatgaac tgaaaattta aatcagatta gttagttagt
      241 aaaatcatgt ttaaacttac gttacggttg gcgaatccgt cggacttgag gaagtcgagg
      301 atggtctttc cggactgctt gtcacggatt ccgttgatga gcttacggga gagacgtccc
      361 catccggtgt aacgacgacg cttgagctgc ttcatgacct tgtcgtcgaa gaggtgggcg
      421 taggtcttga gacgctcctc gatcatctca cggtcctcga agagggtgag ggtgaggacg
      481 atgtcctcga ggatgtcctc gttctcctcg ttgtcgagga agtccttgtc cttgatgatc
      541 ttgaggaggt cgtggtaggt tccgagggag gcgttgaaac ggtcctcgac tccggagatc
      601 tcgacggagt cgaagcactc gatcttcttg aagtagtcct ccttgagctg cttgacggtg
      661 accttacggt tggtcttgaa gaggaggtcg acgatggcct tcttctgctc tccggagagg
      721 aaggctggct tacgcattcc ctcggtgacg tacttgacct tggtgagctc gttgtagacg
      781 gtgaagtact cgtagaggag ggagtgcttt gggaggacct tctcgtttgg gaggttcttg
      841 tcgaagttgg tcatacgctc gatgaaggac tgggcggagg ctcccttgtc gacgacctcc
      901 tcgaagttcc atg
//
