>Addgene plasmid #46168 | Peft-3::cas9-SV40_NLS::tbb-2 3'UTR | addgene partial sequence | sequence record 67612 | M13_pUC_rev
ATGACCATGATTACGCCAAGCTTTGAGACTTTTTTCTTGGCGGCACAATAAAGTTTCCTCTTTTTGTTGG
GTCACTCAACGAACACAATACAAATATTTGAGCGCTCGCATTTTTCTCAACCTTTCGGGTTTAAAGCACT
TCAAAATGGAATTGAAGAGAGATTGTGAAAGTACATCAGACAGAATCACATTTTGATAGCATTCACTTCA
CTCAGATGCAAACTTTTCAGTGACTATAAAAAGTCATAAAATAATAACATTAAAAAAGCAAATAAATTAG
CGAGAGAATTTTTTGACAAAAAGAAAGAAGAGTGATAGAGAAGAAGGGAATGCTTGAAAGGATTTTGCAT
TTATCTCAGACCTTACGCTTCTTCTTTGGGTCGGCACGGGAGTCTCCTCCGAGCTGGGAGAGGTCGATAC
GGGTCTCGTAGAGTCCGGTGATGGACTGGTGGATGAGGGTGGCGTCGAGGACCTCCTTGGTGGAGGTGTA
ACGCTTACGGTCGATGGTGGTGTCGAAGTACTTGAAGGCGGCTGGGGCTCCGAGGTTGGTGAGGGTGAAG
AGGTGGATGATGTTCTCGGCCTGCTCACGGATTGGCTTGTCACGGTGCTTGTTGTAGGCGGAGAGGACCT
TGTCGAGGTTGGCGTCGGCGAGGATGACACGCTTGGAGAACTCGGAGATCTGCTCGATGATCTCGTCGAG
GTAGTGCTTGTGCTGCTCGACGAAGAGCTGCTTCTGCTCGTTGTCCTCTGGGGATCCCTTGAGCTTCTCG
TAGTGGGAGGCGAGGTAGAGGAAGTTGACGTACTTGGATGGGAGGGCGAGCTCGTTTCCCTTCTGGAGCT
CTCCGGCGGAGGCGAGCATACGCTTACGTCCGTTCTCGAGCTCGAAGAGGGAGTACTTTGGGAGCTTGAT
GATGAGGTCCTTCTTG
