>Addgene plasmid #46168 | Peft-3::cas9-SV40_NLS::tbb-2 3'UTR | addgene partial sequence | sequence record 67616 | hSpCas9-R1 5'-CGCTCGTGCTTCTTATCCTC-3'
CTCGAGACGGTGGAAGAAGGAGTCGTCGACCTTGGCCATCTCGTTGGAGAAGATCTCCTGGAGGTAGCAG
ATACGGTTCTTACGACGGGTGTAACGACGACGGGCGGTACGCTTGAGACGGGTGGCCTCGGCGGTCTCTC
CGGAGTCGAAGAGGAGGGCTCCGATGAGGTTCTTCTTGATGGAGTGACGGTCGGTGTTTCCGAGGACCTT
GAACTTCTTGGATGGGACCTTGTACTCGTCGGTGATGACGGCCCATCCGACGGAGTTGGTTCCGATGTCG
AGTCCGATGGAGTACTTCTTGTCCATTAAGCCTGCTTTTTTGTACAAACTTGTGAGCAAAGTGTTTCCCA
ACTGAAAAAAAAACAATTTAATTTAAAAGTAAGAAGAGTGCGGACGGTAGAGAGAATAAAAGTCGAAAAA
ATTATCCTAGAAACTTCTAATATTTTTAAAAATTAAAAAAATATAAAAAGTGAGGTCACAAATAAGACAG
TTAGAACATTTGTTGAAAGCCTAAAATAAAAATTCGACTAAACAGTGAGAACAGGAAAAACGCTGGGACT
GAATGTTTGACCTCATTATAAATTCATAAAATTTAAATTTCCTAATCTGGATAAAAACAAAGATAAAAAC
AAAATAAACCAACAAAAAACCAACATGATTAGTCAGATGACCAGAAAACTCACGTTAATTTCACAAGGCC
CAAAAAAATCTCTCCCCCTCTCGTTGCTGCCTGCACATCTAACTCCTAGCACGAAAATGTACCGTACACC
ATTTCAAACACTCTCGGCGGGAGTGTTGCATACTTTTTCTCTCTGGCAGTTTATTTTCAATAAATTCTTC
ATTTTTATATTGTATAATGTCTTTATTTTATGAAAAATTCATTAATTTAACAGAAACAATGG
